>Addgene plasmid #111122 | pCR1279 | addgene full sequence | sequence record 267874 | Addgene NGS Result
TTTCCACACTGACTAAAAGGGTCTGAGGGATCTCTAGTTACCAGAGTCACACAACAGACGGGCACACACT
ACTTGAAGCACTCAAGGCAAGCTTTATTGAGGCTTAAGCAGTGGGTTCCCTAGTTAGCCAGAGAGCTCCC
AGGCTCAGATCTGGTCTAACCAGAGAGACCCAGTACAGGCAAAACGCGCTGCTTATATAGACCTCCCACC
GTACACGCCTACCGCCCATTTGCGTCAATGGGGCGGAGTTGTTACGACATTTTGGAAAGTCCCGTTGATT
TTGGTGCCAAAACAAACTCCCATTGACGTCAATGGGGTGGAGACTTGGAAATCCCCGTGAGTCAAACCGC
TATCCACGCCCATTGATGTACTGCCAAAACCGCATCACCATGGTAATAGCGATGACTAATACGTAGATGT
ACTGCCAAGTAGGAAAGTCCCATAAGGTCATGTACTGGGCATAATGCCAGGCGGGCCATTTACCGTCATT
GACGTCAATAGGGGGCGTACTTGGCATATGATACACTTGATGTACTGCCAAGTGGGCAGTTTACCGTAAA
TACTCCACCCATTGACGTCAATGGAAAGTCCCTATTGGCGTTACTATGGGAACATACGTCATTATTGACG
TCAATGGGCGGGGGTCGTTGGGCGGTCAGCCAGGCGGGCCATTTACCGTAAGTTATGTAACGCGGAACTC
CATATATGGGCTATGAACTAATGACCCCGTAATTGATTACTATTAATAACTAGTCAATAATCAATGTCAA
CGCGTATATCTGGCCCGTACATCGCGAAGCAGCGCAAAACGCCTAACCCTAAGCAGATTCTTCATGCAAT
TGTCGGTCAAGCCTTGCCTTGTTGTAGCTTAAATTTTGCTCGCGCACTACTCAGCGACCTCCAACACACA
AGCAGGGAGCAGATACTGGCTTAACTATGCGGCATCAGAGCAGATTGTACTGAGAGTGCACCATAGGGGA
TCGGGAGATCTCCCGATCCGTCGACGTCAGGTGGCACTTTTCGGGGAAATGTGCGCGGAACCCCTATTTG
TTTATTTTTCTAAATACATTCAAATATGTATCCGCTCATGAGACAATAACCCTGATAAATGCTTCAATAA
TATTGAAAAAGGAAGAGTATGAGTATTCAACATTTCCGTGTCGCCCTTATTCCCTTTTTTGCGGCATTTT
GCCTTCCTGTTTTTGCTCACCCAGAAACGCTGGTGAAAGTAAAAGATGCTGAAGATCAGTTGGGTGCACG
AGTGGGTTACATCGAACTGGATCTCAACAGCGGTAAGATCCTTGAGAGTTTTCGCCCCGAAGAACGTTTT
CCAATGATGAGCACTTTTAAAGTTCTGCTATGTGGCGCGGTATTATCCCGTATTGACGCCGGGCAAGAGC
AACTCGGTCGCCGCATACACTATTCTCAGAATGACTTGGTTGAGTACTCACCAGTCACAGAAAAGCATCT
TACGGATGGCATGACAGTAAGAGAATTATGCAGTGCTGCCATAACCATGAGTGATAACACTGCGGCCAAC
TTACTTCTGACAACGATCGGAGGACCGAAGGAGCTAACCGCTTTTTTGCACAACATGGGGGATCATGTAA
CTCGCCTTGATCGTTGGGAACCGGAGCTGAATGAAGCCATACCAAACGACGAGCGTGACACCACGATGCC
TGTAGCAATGGCAACAACGTTGCGCAAACTATTAACTGGCGAACTACTTACTCTAGCTTCCCGGCAACAA
TTAATAGACTGGATGGAGGCGGATAAAGTTGCAGGACCACTTCTGCGCTCGGCCCTTCCGGCTGGCTGGT
TTATTGCTGATAAATCTGGAGCCGGTGAGCGTGGGTCTCGCGGTATCATTGCAGCACTGGGGCCAGATGG
TAAGCCCTCCCGTATCGTAGTTATCTACACGACGGGGAGTCAGGCAACTATGGATGAACGAAATAGACAG
ATCGCTGAGATAGGTGCCTCACTGATTAAGCATTGGTAACTGTCAGACCAAGTTTACTCATATATACTTT
AGATTGATTTAAAACTTCATTTTTAATTTAAAAGGATCTAGGTGAAGATCCTTTTTGATAATCTCATGAC
CAAAATCCCTTAACGTGAGTTTTCGTTCCACTGAGCGTCAGACCCCGTAGAAAAGATCAAAGGATCTTCT
TGAGATCCTTTTTTTCTGCGCGTAATCTGCTGCTTGCAAACAAAAAAACCACCGCTACCAGCGGTGGTTT
GTTTGCCGGATCAAGAGCTACCAACTCTTTTTCCGAAGGTAACTGGCTTCAGCAGAGCGCAGATACCAAA
TACTGTTCTTCTAGTGTAGCCGTAGTTAGGCCACCACTTCAAGAACTCTGTAGCACCGCCTACATACCTC
GCTCTGCTAATCCTGTTACCAGTGGCTGCTGCCAGTGGCGATAAGTCGTGTCTTACCGGGTTGGACTCAA
GACGATAGTTACCGGATAAGGCGCAGCGGTCGGGCTGAACGGGGGGTTCGTGCACACAGCCCAGCTTGGA
GCGAACGACCTACACCGAACTGAGATACCTACAGCGTGAGCTATGAGAAAGCGCCACGCTTCCCGAAGGG
AGAAAGGCGGACAGGTATCCGGTAAGCGGCAGGGTCGGAACAGGAGAGCGCACGAGGGAGCTTCCAGGGG
GAAACGCCTGGTATCTTTATAGTCCTGTCGGGTTTCGCCACCTCTGACTTGAGCGTCGATTTTTGTGATG
CTCGTCAGGGGGGCGGAGCCTATGGAAAAACGCCAGCAACGCGGCCTTTTTACGGTTCCTGGCCTTTTGC
TGGCCTTTTGCTCACATGCTGCTAGAGATTTTCCACACTGACTAAAAGGGTCTGAGGGATCTCTAGTTAC
CAGAGTCACACAACAGACGGGCACACACTACTTGAAGCACTCAAGGCAAGCTTTATTGAGGCTTAAGCAG
TGGGTTCCCTAGTTAGCCAGAGAGCTCCCAGGCTCAGATCTGGTCTAACCAGAGAGACCCAGTACAGTCC
GGATGCAGCTCTCGGGCCATGTGATGAAATGCTAGGCGGCTGTCAAACCTCCACTCTAATACTTCTCTCT
CCGGGTCATCCATCCCATGCAGGCTCACAGGGTGTAACAAGCGGGTGTTCTCTCCTTCATTGGCTTCTTC
TACCTTCTCTTGCTCAACTGGTACTAGCTTGTAGCACCATCCAAAGGTCAGTGGATATCTGATCCCTGGC
CCTGGTGTGTAGTTCTGCCAATCAGGGAAGTAGCCTTGTGTGTGGTAGATCCACAGATCAAGGATATCTT
GTCTTCGTTGGGAGTGAATTAGCCCTTCCAGTCCCCCCTTTTCTTTTAAAAAGTGGCTAAGATCTACAGC
TGCCTTGTAAGTCATTGGTCTTAAAGGTACCTGAGGTGTGACTGGAAAACCCACCTCCTCCTCCTCTTGT
GCTTCTAGCCAGGCACAATCAGCATTGGTAGCTGCTGTATTGCTACTTGTGATTGCTCCATGTTTTTCTA
GGTCTCGATCGAGGTCGACGGTATCGATGCGGGGAGGCGGCCCAAAGGGAGATCCGACTCGTCTGAGGGC
GAAGGCGAAGACGCGGAAGAGGCCGCAGAGCCGGCAGCAGGCCGCGGGAAGGAAGGTCCGCTGGATTGAG
GGCCGAAGGGACGTAGCAGAAGGACGTCCCGCGCAGAATCCAGGTGGCAACACAGGCGAGCAGCCAAGGA
AAGGACGATGATTTCCCCGACAACACCACGGAATTGTCAGTGCCCAACAGCCGAGCCCCTGTCCAGCAGC
GGGCAAGGCAGGCGGCGATGAGTTCCGCCGTGGCAATAGGGAGGGGGAAAGCGAAAGTCCCGGAAAGGAG
CTGACAGGTGGTGGCAATGCCCCAACCAGTGGGGGTTGCGTCAGCAAACACAGTGCACACCACGCCACGT
TGCCTGACAACGGGCCACAACTCCTCATAAAGAGACAGCAACCAGGATTTATACAAGGAGGAGAAAATGA
AAGCCATACGGGAAGCAATAGCATGATACAAAGGCATTAAAGCAGCGTATCCACATAGCGTAAAAGGAGC
AACATAGTTAAGAATACCAGTCAATCTTTCACAAATTTTGTAATCCAGAGGTTGATTATCGATAAGCTTG
ATATCGAATTGTACCTAGTGGAACCGGAACCCTTAAACATGTATAACTTCGTATAATGTATGCTATACGA
AGTTATTAGGTCCCTCGACGAATTCTTACTTGTACAGCTCGTCCATGCCGAGAGTGATCCCGGCGGCGGT
CACGAACTCCAGCAGGACCATGTGATCGCGCTTCTCGTTGGGGTCTTTACTCAGCTTGGACTGGGTGCTC
AGGTAGTGGTTGTCGGGCAGCAGCACGGGGCCGTCGCCGATGGGGGTGTTCTGCTGGTAGTGGTCGGCGA
GCTGCACGCTGCCGTCCTCGATGTTGTGGCGGATCTTGAAGTTCACCTTGATGCCGTTCTTCTGCTTGTC
GGCCATGATATAGACGTTGTGGCTGTTGTAGTTGTACTCCAGCTTGTGCCCCAGGATGTTGCCGTCCTCC
TTGAAGTCGATGCCCTTCAGCTCGATGCGGTTCACCAGGGTGTCGCCCTCGAACTTCACCTCGGCGCGGG
TCTTGTAGTTGCCGTCGTCCTTGAAGAAGATGGTGCGCTCCTGGACGTAGCCTTCGGGCATGGCGGACTT
GAAGAAGTCGTGCTGCTTCATGTGGTCGGGGTAGCGGCTGAAGCACTGCACGCCATGGGTCAGGGTGGTC
ACGAGGGTGGGCCAGGGCACCGGCAGCTTGCCGGTGGTGCAGATGAACTTCAGGGTCAGCTTGCCGTAGG
TGGCATCGCCCTCGCCCTCGCCGGACACGCTGAACTTGTGGCCGTTTACGTCGCCGTCCAGCTCGACCAG
GATGGGCACCACCCCGGTGAACAGCTCCTCGCCCTTGCTCACCATGGTGGCGACCGGTGGGCCAGGATTC
TCCTCGACGTCACCGCATGTTAGCAGACTTCCTCTGCCCTCTCCCGATCCGGCACCGGGCTTGCGGGTCA
TGCACCAGGTGCGCGGTCCTTCGGGCACCTCGACGTCGGCGGTGACGGTGAAGCCGAGCCGCTCGTAGAA
GGGGAGGTTGCGGGGCGCGGAGGTCTCCAGGAAGGCGGGCACCCCGGCGCGCTCGGCCGCCTCCACTCCG
GGGAGCACGACGGCGCTGCCCAGACCCTTGCCCTGGTGGTCGGGCGAGACGCCGACGGTGGCCAGGAACC
ACGCGGGCTCCTTGGGCCGGTGCGGCGCCAGGAGGCCTTCCATCTGTTGCTGCGCGGCCAGCCGGGAACC
GCTCAACTCGGCCATGCGCGGGCCGATCTCGGCGAACACCGCCCCCGCTTCGACGCTCTCCGGCGTGGTC
CAGACCGCCACCGCGGCGCCGTCGTCCGCGACCCACACCTTGCCGATGTCGAGCCCGACGCGCGTGAGGA
AGAGTTCTTGCAGCTCGGTGACCCGCTCGATGTGGCGGTCCGGGTCGACGGTGTGGCGCGTGGCGGGGTA
GTCGGCGAACGCGGCGGCGAGGGTGCGTACGGCCCGGGGGACGTCGTCGCGGGTGGCGAGGCGCACCGTG
GGCTTGTACTCGGTCATGGTGGGCTAGCTCACGACACCTGAAATGGAAGAAAAAAACTTTGAACCACTGT
CTGAGGCTTGAGAATGAACCAAGATCCAAACTCAAAAAGGGCAAATTCCAAGGAGAATTACATCAAGTGC
CAAGCTGGCCTAACTTCAGTCTCCACCCACTCAGTGTGGGGAAACTCCATCGCATAAAACCCCTCCCCCC
AACCTAAAGACGACGTACTCCAAAAGCGCGAGAACTAATCGAGGTGCCTGGACGGCGCCCGGTACTCCGT
GGAGTCACATGAAGCGACGGCTGAGGACGGAAAGGCCCTTTTCCTTTGTGTGGGTGACTCACCCGCCCGC
TCTCCCGAGCGCCGCGTCCTCCATTTTGAGCTCCCTGCAGCAGGGCCGGGAAGCGGCCATCTTTCCGCTC
ACGCAACTGGTGCCGACCGGGCCAGCCTTGCCGCCCAGGGCGGGGCGATACACGGCGGCGCGAGGCCAGG
CACCAGAGCAGGCCGGCCAGCTTGAGACTACCCCCGTCCGATTCTCGGTGGCCGCGCTCGCAGGCCCCGC
CTCGCCGAACATGTGCGCTGGGACGCACGGGCCCCGTCGCCGCCCGCGGCCCCAAAAACCGAAATACCAG
TGTGCAGATCTTGGCCCGCATTTACAAGACTATCTTGCCAGAAAAAAAGCGTCGCAGCAGGTCATCAAAA
ATTTTAAATGGCTAGAGACTTATCGAAAGCAGCGAGACAGGCGCGAAGGTGCCACCAGATTCGCACGCGG
CGGCCCCAGCGCCCAGGCCAGGCCTCAACTCAAGCACGAGGCGAAGGGGCTCCTTAAGCGCAAGGCCTCG
AACTCTCCCACCCACTTCCAACCCGAAGCTCGGGATCAAGAATCACGTACTGCAGCCAGGTGGAAGTAAT
TCAAGGCACGCAAGGGCCATAACCCGTAAAGAGGCCAGGCCCGCGGGAACCACACACGGCACTTACCTGT
GTTCTGGCGGCAAACCCGTTGCGAAAAAGAACGTTCACGGCGACTACTGCACTTATATACGGTTCTCCCC
CACCCTCGGGAAAAAGGCGGAGCCAGTACACGACATCACTTTCCCAGTTTACCCCGCGCCACCTTCTCTA
GGCACCGGTTCAATTGCCGACCCCTCCCCCCAACTTCTCGGGGACTGTGGGCGATGTGCGCTCTGCCCAC
TGACGGGCACATGCATGGCGGTAATACGGTTATCCACCCTGCAGGGCGGCCGCCTAATGGATCCTAGTAC
TCGAGAAAAAAAGCACCGACTCGGTGCCACTTTTTCAAGTTGATAACGGACTAGCCTTATTTAAACTTGC
TATGCTGTTTCCAGCTTAGCTCTTAAACATGGAAGGCACTACACATCCCAACAAGGTGGTTCTCCAAGGG
ATACTTATAGTCTCAAAACACACAATTACTTTACAGTTAGGGTGAGTTTCCTTTTGTGCTGTTTATAACT
TCGTATAATGTATGCTATACGAAGTTATAGAAATCCAAGCCTATCATGTAAAATGTAGCTAGTATTAAAA
AGAACAGATTATCTGTCTTTTATCGCACATTAAGCCTCTATAGTTACTAGGAAATATTATATGCAAATTA
ACCGGGGCAGGGGAGTAGCCGAGCTTCTCCCACAAGTCCGTGCGAGGGGGCCGGCGCGGGCCTAGAGATG
GCGCGTCGGATCTCTAGACCTGCAGGGCGGGCCCGGTACTAACCAAACTGGATCTCTGCTGTCCCTGTAA
TAAACCCGAAAATTTTGAATTTTTGTAATTTGTTTTTGTAATTCTTTAGTTTGTATGTCTGTTGCTATTA
TGTCTACTATTCTTTCCCCTGCACTGTACCCCCCAATCCCCCCTTTTCTTTTAAAATTGTGGATGAATAC
TGCCATTTGTCTGCAGAATTGGCGCACGCAGTGCCGATCCGTTCACTAATCGAATGGATCTGTCTCTGTC
TCTCTCTCCACCTTCTTCTTCTATTCCTTCGGGCCTGTCGGGTCCCCTCGGGGTTGGGAGGTGGGTCTGA
AACGATAATGGTGAATATCCCTGCCTAACTCTATTCACTATAGAAAGTACAGCAAAAACTATTCTTAAAC
CTACCAAGCCTCCTACTATCATTATGAATAATTTTATATACCACAGCCAATTTGTTATGTTAAACCAATT
CCACAAACTTGCCCATTTATCTAATTCCAATAATTCTTGTTCATTCTTTTCTTGCTGGTTTTGCGATTCT
TCAATTAAGGAGTGTATTAAGCTTGTGTAATTGTTAATTTCTCTGTCCCACTCCATCCAGGTCGTGTGAT
TCCAAATCTGTTCCAGAGATTTATTACTCCAACTAGCATTCCAAGGCACAGCAGTGGTGCAAATGAGTTT
TCCAGAGCAACCCCAAATCCCCAGGAGCTGTTGATCCTTTAGGTATCTTTCCACAGCCAGGATTCTTGCC
TGGAGCTGCTTGATGCCCCAGACTGTGAGTTGCAACAGATGCTGTTGCGCCTCAATAGCCCTCAGCAAAT
TGTTCTGCTGCTGCACTATACCAGACAATAATTGTCTGGCCTGTACCGTCAGCGTCATTGACGCTGCGCC
CATAGTGCTTCCTGCTGCTCCCAAGAACCCAAGGAACAAAGCTCCTATTCCCACTGCTCTTTTTTCTCTC
TGCACCACTCTTCTCTTTGCCTTGGTGGGTGCTACTCCTAATGGTTCAATTTTTACTACTTTATATTTAT
ATAATTCACTTCTCCAATTGTCCCTCATATCTCCTCCTCCAGGTCTGAAGATCAGCGGCCGGCCGCTTGC
TGTGCGGTGGTCTTACTTTTGTTTTGCTCTTCCTCTATCTTGTCTAAAGCTTCCTTGGTGTCTTTTATCT
CTATCCTTTGATGCACACAATAGAGGGTTGCTACTGTATTATATAATGATCTAAGTTCTTCTGATCCTGT
CTGAAGGGATGGTTGTAGCTGTCCCAGTATTTGTCTACAGCCTTCTGATGTTTCTAACAGGCCAGGATTA
ACTGCGAATCGTTCTAGCTCCCTGCTTGCCCATACTATATGTTTTAATTTATATTTTTTCTTTCCCCCTG
GCCTTAACCGAATTTTTTCCCATCGCGATCTAATTCTCCCCCGCTTAATACTGACGCTCTCGCACCCATC
TCTCTCCTTCTAGCCTCCGCTAGTCAAAATTTTTGGCGTACTCACCAGTCGCCGCCCCTCGCCTCTTGCC
GTGCGCGCTTCAGCAAGCCGAGTCCTGCGTCGAGAGAGCTCCTCTGGTTTCCCTTTCGCTTTCAAGTCCC
TGTTCGGGCGCCACTGCTAGAGAT
Features (pLannotate 1.2.2; 23 found; start..end, strand, type, name):
    189..388     -  promoter       CMV promoter: human cytomegalovirus (CMV) immediate early promoter
    389..768     -  enhancer       CMV enhancer: human cytomegalovirus immediate early enhancer
    923..975     +  misc_feature   bom (fragment): basis of mobility region from pBR322
   1034..1138    +  promoter       AmpR promoter: bla
   1139..1999    +  CDS            AmpR: β-lactamase; bla; confers resistance to ampicillin, carbenicillin, and related antibiotics
   2170..2758    +  rep_origin     ori: high-copy-number ColE1/pMB1/pBR322/pUC origin of replication
   2820..3000    -  LTR            5' LTR (truncated): truncated 5' long terminal repeat (LTR) from HIV-1
   3007..3507    -  CDS            nef (fragment): NEF_HV1LA - Experimental evidence at protein level: Swiss-Prot protein existence level 1. Extracellular Nef protein targets CD4(+) T-lymphocytes for apoptosis by interacting with CXCR4 surface receptors. From Human immunodeficiency virus type 1 group M subtype B (isolate Lai) (HIV-1).
   3509..3528    -  misc_feature   MCS (fragment): pBluescript multiple cloning site
   3529..4117    -  misc_feature   WPRE: woodchuck hepatitis virus posttranscriptional regulatory element
   4117..4140    -  misc_feature   MCS (fragment): pBluescript multiple cloning site
   4173..4206    -  protein_bind   loxP: Cre-mediated recombination occurs in the 8-bp core sequence (GCATACAT). Cre recombinase
   4226..4945    -  CDS            mEGFP: enhanced GFP with monomerizing A206K mutation (Zacharias et al., 2002) mammalian codon-optimized
   5021..5617    -  CDS            PuroR: puromycin N-acetyltransferase; pac from Streptomyces alboniger; confers resistance to puromycin
   5629..6800    -  promoter       EF-1α promoter: strong constitutive promoter for human elongation factor EF-1α
   6873..6940    -  misc_RNA       tracrRNA (fragment): trans-activating CRISPR RNA for the Streptococcus pyogenes CRISPR/Cas9 system
   7065..7098    -  protein_bind   loxP: Cre-mediated recombination occurs in the 8-bp core sequence (GCATACAT). Cre recombinase
   7359..7476    -  misc_feature   cPPT/CTS: central polypurine tract and central termination sequence of HIV-1
   7526..7626    -  CDS            Rev (fragment): human immunodeficiency virus 1 (HIV-1) Rev protein; rev; enhances nuclear export of unspliced and incompletely spliced viral mRNAs
   8003..8236    -  misc_feature   RRE: The Rev response element (RRE) of HIV-1 allows for Rev-dependent mRNA export from the nucleus to the cytoplasm.
   8411..8749    -  CDS            HIV-1 gag (fragment): gag protein from human immunodeficiency virus 1; gag
   8733..8858    -  misc_feature   HIV-1 Ψ: packaging signal of human immunodeficiency virus type 1
   8905..171     -  LTR            5' LTR (truncated) (across the origin): truncated 5' long terminal repeat (LTR) from HIV-1
