[The description below was written by a language model from this plasmid's Addgene catalogue record and pLannotate feature annotations shown in this document.]
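Description:
pCR1279 is a lentiviral single-guide RNA expression plasmid built on the pCR1068 backbone, carrying a guide directed against human XRCC2 (also known as FANCU), a gene associated with the Fanconi anemia pathway. It is propagated in E. coli as a high-copy plasmid through a ColE1/pUC-type origin and selected with ampicillin via the β-lactamase gene. The annotated full sequence is about 8.9 kb.

The viral transfer cassette is driven by a CMV enhancer/promoter fused to a truncated HIV-1 5' LTR, which supports production of genomic RNA in packaging cells. This is followed by the Ψ packaging signal with a gag fragment, the Rev response element for Rev-dependent nuclear export, and the cPPT/CTS. Downstream lies the sgRNA region, recognised in the feature table by an S. pyogenes tracrRNA-derived scaffold fragment. The promoter driving the guide is not annotated and the record does not state it. An EF-1α promoter then drives a puromycin resistance gene and monomeric EGFP; the sequence joining these two coding regions is not annotated. Together they allow drug selection and fluorescent tracking of transduced cells. Two loxP sites flank the segment running from the sgRNA region through the EF-1α–PuroR–mEGFP unit, so Cre recombinase could in principle act on it, although the record does not describe such a use. A WPRE enhances transcript expression, and the cassette ends in a second truncated LTR preceded by a nef fragment.

The guide name follows promoter-targeted (P1P2) library nomenclature, but the record does not say which Cas9 variant it is paired with, and none is encoded on the plasmid. The construct was deposited with a study of how Cas9 genome editing in human cells depends on the Fanconi anemia pathway, consistent with use to perturb XRCC2.
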