Addgene plasmid #111122: pCR1279
Purpose: Expresses XRCC2_+_152373143.23-P1P2 sgRNA in pCR1068
Depositing lab: Jacob Corn. Depositing organization: University of California, Berkeley. Publication: CRISPR-Cas9 genome editing in human cells occurs via the Fanconi anemia pathway. Richardson CD, Kazane KR, Feng SJ, Zelin E, Bray NL, Schafer AJ, Floor SN, Corn JE. Nat Genet. 2018 Aug;50(8):1132-1139. doi: 10.1038/s41588-018-0174-0. Epub 2018 Jul 27. PubMed 30054595.
Backbone
  Vector backbone: pCR1068
  Vector type: Lentiviral
Growth in bacteria
  Bacterial resistance: Ampicillin, 100 μg/mL
  Growth temperature: 37°C
  Growth strain: NEB Stable
  Copy number: High Copy
Gene/Insert
  Gene/Insert name: XRCC2 gRNA
  gRNA/shRNA sequence: GGATGTGTAGTGCCTTCCAT
  Species: H. sapiens (human)
  Entrez Gene: XRCC2 (a.k.a. FANCU, POF17, SPGF50)
  Cloning method: Restriction Enzyme; 5′ cloning site Unknown (unknown if destroyed)
Terms and licenses: Academic/Nonprofit Terms; Industry Terms: Not Available to Industry
How to cite: pCR1279 was a gift from Jacob Corn (Addgene plasmid # 111122 ; http://n2t.net/addgene:111122 ; RRID:Addgene_111122)
